Addgene plasmid #34222: KHBD00062
Depositing lab: Bart Deplancke. Depositing organization: Swiss Federal Institute of Technology (EPFL). Publication: Automated protein-DNA interaction screening of Drosophila regulatory elements. Korneel Hens, Jean-Daniel Feuz, Alina Isakova, Antonina Lagovitina, Andreas Massouras, Julien Bryois, Patrick Callaerts, Susan E. Celniker, Bart Deplancke. Nat Methods. 2011 Oct 30;8(12):1065-70. 10.1038/nmeth.1763 PubMed 22037703.
Backbone
  Vector backbone: pDONR221
  Backbone manufacturer: Invitrogen
  Backbone size w/o insert (bp): 2536
  Vector type: Gateway Donor Vector
Growth in bacteria
  Bacterial resistance: Kanamycin, 50 μg/mL
  Growth temperature: 37°C
  Growth strain: DH5alpha
  Copy number: High Copy
Gene/Insert
  Gene/Insert name: CG15514 (alt names: FBgn0039712; CG15514)
  Species: D. melanogaster (fly)
  Insert size (bp): 927
  Entrez Gene: CG15514 (a.k.a. Dmel_CG15514, Dmel\CG15514)
  Cloning method: Gateway Cloning
  Sequencing primers: 5′ M13F; 3′ M13R
Terms and licenses: Academic/Nonprofit Terms; Industry Terms: Not Available to Industry
Depositor comments: Please note that the ORFs in this collection were cloned open-ended (without a stop codon).
How to cite: KHBD00062 was a gift from Bart Deplancke (Addgene plasmid # 34222 ; http://n2t.net/addgene:34222 ; RRID:Addgene_34222)
