[The description below was written by a language model from this plasmid's Addgene catalogue record.]
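Description:
KHBD00062 is a Gateway clone built on the pDONR221 donor vector backbone (Invitrogen), carrying the open reading frame of the Drosophila melanogaster gene CG15514 (FBgn0039712). The insert is recorded as 927 bp in a backbone of about 2.5 kb without insert, and it was introduced by Gateway recombinational cloning. In this system, recombining an attB-flanked PCR product into a pDONR vector normally yields an entry clone in which the ORF is flanked by attL sites, although the record contains no feature table and does not list the recombination sites explicitly. The plasmid is maintained in E. coli as a high-copy plasmid under kanamycin selection. M13 forward and reverse primer sites flank the insert for sequence verification.

The construct carries no expression elements of its own according to the record: no promoter, tag or reporter is listed, which fits its role as a shuttle clone rather than an expression vector. The depositor notes that the ORFs in this collection were cloned open-ended, without a stop codon. After transfer by LR recombination into a destination vector, the coding sequence can therefore be read through into a C-terminal fusion partner, and N-terminal fusions also remain possible. The plasmid belongs to a collection associated with a study on automated protein-DNA interaction screening of Drosophila regulatory elements. This suggests that its intended use is as a source clone for moving the CG15514 ORF into vectors suited to such assays, though the record does not state the specific destination vectors or the function of the CG15514 protein.
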