>Addgene plasmid #34222 | KHBD00062 | depositor partial sequence | sequence record 40789 | KHBD00062 sequence 927 bps
ATGGTTGGGAAAAACTTCAAGGCTCTAGCGCACTTCCACCGACTGACCGAGTACATAGTTCAGTGCAAAC
ACTGCGAGAAGACATTGTCCTCCAAACACACATCCTCCAACTTGACGCGCCACTTAATCCGGAACCACAA
GCTCTTGGCCCGATCAATTTTTGCCGGCGAGGAGGGTAAGATGCTGGCGGAGCTGAAGGACGAGCTGGAA
GCCTCCGCCTCCGAGGACCTGAGCATGGAGCTCGGAGAGGGCGAGACCAAGTCGGCGGTGCGCGGCATCA
TGAACGCGAAGCTCGAACAAGAGCAGATGGAGCGGCACAGCCAGGAGGAGATGCGCAACAAGGTCATTGG
GAAGAACAATAAACTGTGGGCGCACTTTATCCGCATCTCCGAATTCATGGCCAAATGTATGCACTGCGGC
AAGACGCTCTCCTCGAAGCACTCGTCCTCCAATCTGATGCGACACATTGTGCGTCGTCACACCAGCCTGG
CCAAGACGCTGAATCACTCGCACCAGCACCTCATGACACCCAAGAAGGACTCCTACGCCAGCCTGGAGCG
TAGGCAGGCGGCTGATCCCCTGGAGAAAGTCAACTTTGACGATGTGGACAGCATCATCGAAAAGGTGGCC
GATCACCTTGAAGAAGAGGTCACTTCGATTTCGCTGCAGGAACCCTTCTACGAGTACGTTGTGGACAACT
CGGACTCCGTGGTGGTGGACAGGTGCGATGAGCCGGAGCCGGCGGAGATGCAGAACATGATTCCGCAGGA
CAGCGCCTCGCTGGCGGAGTCCACCACACAGCTGGACGAGAAGCTCAAGGCGGAAACGATATACTACAAC
GAGATGGCCGAGTTGGCCAGGGCCAAGCGGCGGCTCATTGATCTGCAGACCAAAAAGCTTCTCCTGGACA
TGAACGTAGTGGACAAC
