>Addgene plasmid #34222 | KHBD00062 | addgene partial sequence | sequence record 41732 | M13-Rev 5'-CAGGAAACAGCTATGACC-3'
ATTTTATTTTGACTGATAGTGACCTGTTCGTTGCAACAAATTGATAAGCAATGCTTTCTTATAATGCCAA
CTTTGTACAAGAAAGTTGGCAAGTTGTCCACTACGTTCATGTCCAGGAGAAGCTTTTTGGTCTGCAGATC
AATGAGCCGCCGCTTGGCCCTGGCCAACTCGGCCATCTCGTTGTAGTATATCGTTTCCGCCTTGAGCTTC
TCGTCCAGCTGTGTGGTGGACTCCGCCAGCGAGGCGCTGTCCTGCGGAATCATGTTCTGCATCTCCGCCG
GCTCCGGCTCATCGCACCTGTCCACCACCACGGAGTCCGAGTTGTCCACAACGTACTCGTAGAAGGGTTC
CTGCAGCGAAATCGAAGTGACCTCTTCTTCAAGGTGATCGGCCACCTTTTCGATGATGCTGTCCACATCG
TCAAAGTTGACTTTCTCCAGGGGATCAGCCGCCTGCCTACGCTCCAGGCTGGCGTAGGAGTCCTTCTTGG
GTGTCATGAGGTGCTGGTGCGAGTGATTCAGCGTCTTGGCCAGGCTGGTGTGACGACGCACAATGTGTCG
CATCAGATTGGAGGACGAGTGCTTCGAGGAGAGCGTCTTGCCGCAGTGCATACATTTGGCCATGAATTCG
GAGATGCGGATAAAGTGCGCCCACAGTTTATTGTTCTTCCCAATGACCTTGTTGCGCATCTCCTCCTGGC
TGTGCCGCTCCATCTGCTCTTGTTCGAGCTTCGCGTTCATGATGCCGCGCACCGCCGACTTGGTCTCGCC
CTCTCCGAGCTCCATGCTCA
